Addgene plasmid #45120: pETCON-HtsptLB12
Depositing lab: David Baker. Depositing organization: University of Washington. Publication: Computational design of a protein-based enzyme inhibitor. Procko E, Hedman R, Hamilton K, Seetharaman J, Fleishman SJ, Su M, Aramini J, Kornhaber G, Hunt JF, Tong L, Montelione GT, Baker D. J Mol Biol. 2013 Sep 23;425(18):3563-75. doi: 10.1016/j.jmb.2013.06.035. PubMed 23827138.
Backbone
  Vector backbone: pETCON
  Backbone size w/o insert (bp): 6287
  Total vector size (bp): 6767
  Vector type: Yeast Expression
  Selectable markers: TRP1
Growth in bacteria
  Bacterial resistance: Ampicillin, 100 μg/mL
  Growth temperature: 37°C
  Growth strain: XL1 Blue
  Copy number: High Copy
Gene/Insert
  Gene/Insert name: HtsptLB12
  Species: Synthetic
  Insert size (bp): 480
  Tag / fusion protein: c-myc epitope tag (C terminal on backbone); Aga2p for yeast surface display (N terminal on backbone)
  Cloning method: Restriction Enzyme; 5′ cloning site NdeI (not destroyed); 3′ cloning site XhoI (not destroyed)
  Sequencing primers: 5′ None; 3′ cgagctaaaagtacagtggg
Terms and licenses: Academic/Nonprofit Terms; Industry Terms: Not Available to Industry
How to cite: pETCON-HtsptLB12 was a gift from David Baker (Addgene plasmid # 45120 ; http://n2t.net/addgene:45120 ; RRID:Addgene_45120)
