[The description below was written by a language model from this plasmid's Addgene catalogue record and pLannotate feature annotations shown in this document.]
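Description:
pETCON-HtsptLB12 is a 6,767 bp yeast surface display plasmid built on the pETCON backbone, a shuttle vector that replicates in both E. coli and Saccharomyces cerevisiae. In bacteria it is maintained at high copy through a ColE1/pUC-type origin and selected with ampicillin via the β-lactamase gene. In yeast, a CEN6/ARS element provides stable, low-copy centromeric maintenance, and the TRP1 marker with its own promoter allows selection in tryptophan auxotrophs. An f1 origin and remnants of a pBluescript-like cloning region (lac promoter/operator, lacZα fragment, T3 and T7 promoters) are also annotated. So are small lacI, rop, bom and "Gale" fragments, which appear to be backbone leftovers or annotation artefacts rather than functional parts.

The expression cassette is driven by the galactose-inducible GAL1,10 promoter, regulated by Gal4. It encodes Aga2p, the a-agglutinin subunit that tethers fusion partners to the yeast cell wall, followed by the 480 bp synthetic insert HtsptLB12 cloned between retained NdeI and XhoI sites, and then a C-terminal c-myc epitope tag. The myc tag typically allows detection of full-length displayed protein on the cell surface. The automated annotation matches the insert region to a protein from Acidianus filamentous virus 1, suggesting the synthetic design is related to that protein, though the record does not say so directly. The associated publication concerns computational design of a protein-based enzyme inhibitor, so this construct is presumably used to display a designed variant on yeast for binding assessment. The record does not state the target enzyme or the specific role of this variant.
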