Features (pLannotate 1.2.2; 22 found; start..end, strand, type, name):
     70..573     -  misc_feature   CEN/ARS: S. cerevisiae CEN6 centromere fused to an autonomously replicating sequence
    610..714     +  promoter       AmpR promoter: bla
    715..1575    +  CDS            AmpR: β-lactamase; bla; confers resistance to ampicillin, carbenicillin, and related antibiotics
   1746..2334    +  rep_origin     ori: high-copy-number ColE1/pMB1/pBR322/pUC origin of replication
   2517..2609    +  CDS            lacI (fragment): lac repressor; lacI; The lac repressor binds to the lac operator to inhibit transcription in E. coli. This inhibition can be relieved by adding lactose or isopropyl-β-D-thiogalactopyranoside (IPTG).
   2622..2643    +  protein_bind   CAP binding site: CAP binding activates transcription in the presence of cAMP. E. coli catabolite activator protein
   2658..2688    +  promoter       lac promoter: promoter for the E. coli lac operon
   2696..2712    +  protein_bind   lac operator: The lac repressor binds to the lac operator to inhibit transcription in E. coli. This inhibition can be relieved by adding lactose or isopropyl-β-D-thiogalactopyranoside (IPTG). lac repressor encoded by lacI
   2757..2775    +  promoter       T3 promoter: promoter for bacteriophage T3 RNA polymerase
   2761..2889    -  CDS            Gale (fragment): GALE_DROME - Experimental evidence at protein level: Swiss-Prot protein existence level 1. Catalyzes two distinct but analogous reactions: the reversible epimerization of UDP-glucose to UDP-galactose and the reversible epimerization of UDP-N-acetylglucosamine to UDP-N- acetylgalactosamine (PubMed:20519568, PubMed:22654673). The reaction with UDP-Gal plays a critical role in the Leloir pathway of galactose catabolism in which galactose is converted to the glycolytic intermediate glucose 6-phosphate. It contributes to the catabolism of dietary galactose and enables the endogenous biosynthesis of
   2940..3604    +  promoter       GAL1,10 promoter: GAL1 and GAL10 genes of S. cerevisiae; divergent inducible promoter, regulated by Gal4
   3644..3904    +  CDS            AGA2: AGA2_YEAST - Experimental evidence at protein level: Swiss-Prot protein existence level 1. Receptor binding subunit of the a-agglutinin heterodimer. S.cerevisiae a and alpha cells express the complementary cell surface glycoproteins a-agglutinin and alpha-agglutinin, respectively, which interact with one another to promote cellular aggregation during mating. From Saccharomyces cerevisiae (strain ATCC 204508 / S288c) (Baker's yeast).
   4040..4510    +  CDS            Y157_AFV1Y: Experimental evidence at protein level: Swiss-Prot protein existence level 1. From Acidianus filamentous virus 1 (isolate United States/Yellowstone) (AFV-1).
   4532..4558    +  CDS            Myc (fragment): Myc (human c-Myc proto-oncogene) epitope tag
   4888..4906    -  promoter       T7 promoter: promoter for bacteriophage T7 RNA polymerase
   4909..5066    +  CDS            lacZα (fragment): LacZα fragment of β-galactosidase; lacZ fragment
   5074..5529    +  rep_origin     f1 ori (sequence partly withheld): f1 bacteriophage origin of replication; arrow indicates direction of (+) strand synthesis
   5530..5579    -  misc_feature   bom (fragment): basis of mobility region from pBR322
   5626..6300    -  CDS            TRP1: phosphoribosylanthranilate isomerase, required for tryptophan biosynthesis; S. cerevisiae TRP1; yeast auxotrophic marker
   6301..6581    -  promoter       TRP1 promoter: S. cerevisiae TRP1
   6582..6631    -  misc_feature   bom (fragment): basis of mobility region from pBR322
   6733..1       -  CDS            rop (fragment) (across the origin): Rop protein, which maintains plasmids at low copy number; rop
>Addgene plasmid #45120 | pETCON-HtsptLB12 | depositor full sequence | sequence record 62613 | pETCON-HtsptLB12 sequence 6767 bps
GACGAAAGGGCCTCGTGATACGCCTATTTTTATAGGTTAATGTCATGATAATAATGGTTTCTTAGGACGG
ATCGCTTGCCTGTAACTTACACGCGCCTCGTATCTTTTAATGATGGAATAATTTGGGAATTTACTCTGTG
TTTATTTATTTTTATGTTTTGTATTTGGATTTTAGAAAGTAAATAAAGAAGGTAGAAGAGTTACGGAATG
AAGAAAAAAAAATAAACAAAGGTTTAAAAAATTTCAACAAAAAGCGTACTTTACATATATATTTATTAGA
CAAGAAAAGCAGATTAAATAGATATACATTCGATTAACGATAAGTAAAATGTAAAATCACAGGATTTTCG
TGTGTGGTCTTCTACACAGACAAGATGAAACAATTCGGCATTAATACCTGAGAGCAGGAAGAGCAAGATA
AAAGGTAGTATTTGTTGGCGATCCCCCTAGAGTCTTTTACATCTTCGGAAAACAAAAACTATTTTTTCTT
TAATTTCTTTTTTTACTTTCTATTTTTAATTTATATATTTATATTAAAAAATTTAAATTATAATTATTTT
TATAGCACGTGATGAAAAGGACCCAGGTGGCACTTTTCGGGGAAATGTGCGCGGAACCCCTATTTGTTTA
TTTTTCTAAATACATTCAAATATGTATCCGCTCATGAGACAATAACCCTGATAAATGCTTCAATAATATT
GAAAAAGGAAGAGTATGAGTATTCAACATTTCCGTGTCGCCCTTATTCCCTTTTTTGCGGCATTTTGCCT
TCCTGTTTTTGCTCACCCAGAAACGCTGGTGAAAGTAAAAGATGCTGAAGATCAGTTGGGTGCACGAGTG
GGTTACATCGAACTGGATCTCAACAGCGGTAAGATCCTTGAGAGTTTTCGCCCCGAAGAACGTTTTCCAA
TGATGAGCACTTTTAAAGTTCTGCTATGTGGCGCGGTATTATCCCGTATTGACGCCGGGCAAGAGCAACT
CGGTCGCCGCATACACTATTCTCAGAATGACTTGGTTGAGTACTCACCAGTCACAGAAAAGCATCTTACG
GATGGCATGACAGTAAGAGAATTATGCAGTGCTGCCATAACCATGAGTGATAACACTGCGGCCAACTTAC
TTCTGACAACGATCGGAGGACCGAAGGAGCTAACCGCTTTTTTTCACAACATGGGGGATCATGTAACTCG
CCTTGATCGTTGGGAACCGGAGCTGAATGAAGCCATACCAAACGACGAGCGTGACACCACGATGCCTGTA
GCAATGGCAACAACGTTGCGCAAACTATTAACTGGCGAACTACTTACTCTAGCTTCCCGGCAACAATTAA
TAGACTGGATGGAGGCGGATAAAGTTGCAGGACCACTTCTGCGCTCGGCCCTTCCGGCTGGCTGGTTTAT
TGCTGATAAATCTGGAGCCGGTGAGCGTGGGTCTCGCGGTATCATTGCAGCACTGGGGCCAGATGGTAAG
CCCTCCCGTATCGTAGTTATCTACACGACGGGCAGTCAGGCAACTATGGATGAACGAAATAGACAGATCG
CTGAGATAGGTGCCTCACTGATTAAGCATTGGTAACTGTCAGACCAAGTTTACTCATATATACTTTAGAT
TGATTTAAAACTTCATTTTTAATTTAAAAGGATCTAGGTGAAGATCCTTTTTGATAATCTCATGACCAAA
ATCCCTTAACGTGAGTTTTCGTTCCACTGAGCGTCAGACCCCGTAGAAAAGATCAAAGGATCTTCTTGAG
ATCCTTTTTTTCTGCGCGTAATCTGCTGCTTGCAAACAAAAAAACCACCGCTACCAGCGGTGGTTTGTTT
GCCGGATCAAGAGCTACCAACTCTTTTTCCGAAGGTAACTGGCTTCAGCAGAGCGCAGATACCAAATACT
GTCCTTCTAGTGTAGCCGTAGTTAGGCCACCACTTCAAGAACTCTGTAGCACCGCCTACATACCTCGCTC
TGCTAATCCTGTTACCAGTGGCTGCTGCCAGTGGCGATAAGTCGTGTCTTACCGGGTTGGACTCAAGACG
ATAGTTACCGGATAAGGCGCAGCGGTCGGGCTGAACGGGGGGTTCGTGCACACAGCCCAGCTTGGAGCGA
ACGACCTACACCGAACTGAGATACCTACAGCGTGAGCATTGAGAAAGCGCCACGCTTCCCGAAGGGAGAA
AGGCGGACAGGTATCCGGTAAGCGGCAGGGTCGGAACAGGAGAGCGCACGAGGGAGCTTCCAGGGGGGAA
CGCCTGGTATCTTTATAGTCCTGTCGGGTTTCGCCACCTCTGACTTGAGCGTCGATTTTTGTGATGCTCG
TCAGGGGGGCCGAGCCTATGGAAAAACGCCAGCAACGCGGCCTTTTTACGGTTCCTGGCCTTTTGCTGGC
CTTTTGCTCACATGTTCTTTCCTGCGTTATCCCCTGATTCTGTGGATAACCGTATTACCGCCTTTGAGTG
AGCTGATACCGCTCGCCGCAGCCGAACGACCGAGCGCAGCGAGTCAGTGAGCGAGGAAGCGGAAGAGCGC
CCAATACGCAAACCGCCTCTCCCCGCGCGTTGGCCGATTCATTAATGCAGCTGGCACGACAGGTTTCCCG
ACTGGAAAGCGGGCAGTGAGCGCAACGCAATTAATGTGAGTTACCTCACTCATTAGGCACCCCAGGCTTT
ACACTTTATGCTTCCGGCTCCTATGTTGTGTGGAATTGTGAGCGGATAACAATTTCACACAGGAAACAGC
TATGACCATGATTACGCCAAGCTCGGAATTAACCCTCACTAAAGGGAACAAAAGCTGGGTACCCGACAGG
TTATCAGCAACAACACAGTCATATCCATTCTCAATTAGCTCTACCACAGTGTGTGAACCAATGTATCCAG
CACCACCTGTAACCAAAACAATTTTAGAAGTACTTTCACTTTGTAACTGAGCTGTCATTTATATTGAATT
TTCAAAAATTCTTACTTTTTTTTTGGATGGACGCAAAGAAGTTTAATAATCATATTACATGGCATTACCA
CCATATACATATCCATATACATATCCATATCTAATCTTACTTATATGTTGTGGAAATGTAAAGAGCCCCA
TTATCTTAGCCTAAAAAAACCTTCTCTTTGGAACTTTCAGTAATACGCTTAACTGCTCATTGCTATATTG
AAGTACGGATTAGAAGCCGCCGAGCGGGTGACAGCCCTCCGAAGGAAGACTCTCCTCCGTGCGTCCTCGT
CTTCACCGGTCGCGTTCCTGAAACGCAGATGTGCCTCGCGCCGCACTGCTCCGAACAATAAAGATTCTAC
AATACTAGCTTTTATGGTTATGAAGAGGAAAAATTGGCAGTAACCTGGCCCCACAAACCTTCAAATGAAC
GAATCAAATTAACAACCATAGGATGATAATGCGATTAGTTTTTTAGCCTTATTTCTGGGGTAATTAATCA
GCGAAGCGATGATTTTTGATCTATTAACAGATATATAAATGCAAAAACTGCATAACCACTTTAACTAATA
CTTTCAACATTTTCGGTTTGTATTACTTCTTATTCAAATGTAATAAAAGTATCAACAAAAAATTGTTAAT
ATACCTCTATACTTTAACGTCAAGGAGAAAAAACCCCGGATCGAATTCCCTACTTCATACATTTTCAATT
AAGATGCAGTTACTTCGCTGTTTTTCAATATTTTCTGTTATTGCTTCAGTTTTAGCACAGGAACTGACAA
CTATATGCGAGCAAATCCCCTCACCAACTTTAGAATCGACGCCGTACTCTTTGTCAACGACTACTATTTT
GGCCAACGGGAAGGCAATGCAAGGAGTTTTTGAATATTACAAATCAGTAACGTTTGTCAGTAATTGCGGT
TCTCACCCCTCAACAACTAGCAAAGGCAGCCCCATAAACACACAGTATGTTTTTAAGGACAATAGCTCGA
CGATTGAAGGTAGATACCCATACGACGTTCCAGACTACGCTCTGCAGGCTAGTGGTGGAGGAGGCTCTGG
TGGAGGCGGTAGCGGAGGCGGAGGGTCGGCTAGCCATATGGGTTCCGAAATGAGTGAAATGTCTGTTGTA
GATTACGTCGTTACTTCTTTTAATTCTACATCACAAATGAGTCATGAATTGTTATTCTCTGTTAAAAAGA
GATGGTTCGTAAAGCCATTCGAACACTCAAGAAGATATGGTTTGTTATCCTACAAGTTGTTACCTGGTAA
CTACATAAAGTTCGGTTTGTACGTTTTAAAGAACCAAGACTATGCTAGATTCGAAATAGCATGGGTACAT
GTCGATAAAGACGGTAAAATCGAAGAAAGAACCGTATATTCCATTGAAACTTACTGGCACATTTTCATTG
ATATCGAAAACGACTTGAACTGTCCATACGTTTTGGCAAAGTTTATTGAAATGAGACCTGAATTCGAAAA
GACAGCCTGGGTCGAAGAATCAAACTATTCCATTGCTGAAGATGACATCCAAATGGTTGAAAGTATAAAA
AGATACTTGGAAAGAAAGATCGCTTCTGATCTCGAGGGGGGCGGATCCGAACAAAAGCTTATTTCTGAAG
AGGACTTGTAATAGAGATCTGATAACAACAGTGTAGATGTAACAAAATCGACTTTGTTCCCACTGTACTT
TTAGCTCGTACAAAATACAATATACTTTTCATTTCTCCGTAAACAACATGTTTTCCCATGTAATATCCTT
TTCTATTTTTCGTTCCGTTACCAACTTTACACATACTTTATATAGCTATTCACTTCTATACACTAAAAAA
CTAAGACAATTTTAATTTTGCTGCCTGCCATATTTCAATTTGTTATAAATTCCTATAATTTATCCTATTA
GTAGCTAAAAAAAGATGAATGTGAATCGAATCCTAAGAGAATTGAGCTCCAATTCGCCCTATAGTGAGTC
GTATTACAATTCACTGGCCGTCGTTTTACAACGTCGTGACTGGGAAAACCCTGGCGTTACCCAACTTAAT
CGCCTTGCAGCACATCCCCCCTTCGCCAGCTGGCGTAATAGCGAAGAGGCCCGCACCGATCGCCCTTCCC
AACAGTTGCGCAGCCTGAATGGCGAATGGCGCG
[124 nt withheld, positions 5074-5197]
C
[91 nt withheld, positions 5199-5289]
A
[49 nt withheld, positions 5291-5339]
CCTTTGACGTTGGAGTCCACGTTCTTT
[37 nt withheld, positions 5367-5403]
ACCCTATCTCGGTCTATTCTTTTGATTTATAAGGGATTTTGCCGATTTCGGCCTATTGGTTAAAAAATGA
GCTGATTTAACAAAAATTTAACGCGAATTTTAACAAAATATTAACGTTTACAATTTCCTGATGCGGTATT
TTCTCCTTACGCATCTGTGCGGTATTTCACACCGCAGGCAAGTGCACAAACAATACTTAAATAAATACTA
CTCAGTAATAACCTATTTCTTAGCATTTTTGACGAAATTTGCTATTTTGTTAGAGTCTTTTACACCATTT
GTCTCCACACCTCCGCTTACATCAACACCAATAACGCCATTTAATCTAAGCGCATCACCAACATTTTCTG
GCGTCAGTCCACCAGCTAACATAAAATGTAAGCTTTCGGGGCTCTCTTGCCTTCCAACCCAGTCAGAAAT
CGAGTTCCAATCCAAAAGTTCACCTGTCCCACCTGCTTCTGAATCAAACAAGGGAATAAACGAATGAGGT
TTCTGTGAAGCTGCACTGAGTAGTATGTTGCAGTCTTTTGGAAATACGAGTCTTTTAATAACTGGCAAAC
CGAGGAACTCTTGGTATTCTTGCCACGACTCATCTCCATGCAGTTGGACGATATCAATGCCGTAATCATT
GACCAGAGCCAAAACATCCTCCTTAGGTTGATTACGAAACACGCCAACCAAGTATTTCGGAGTGCCTGAA
CTATTTTTATATGCTTTTACAAGACTTGAAATTTTCCTTGCAATAACCGGGTCAATTGTTCTCTTTCTAT
TGGGCACACATATAATACCCAGCAAGTCAGCATCGGAATCTAGAGCACATTCTGCGGCCTCTGTGCTCTG
CAAGCCGCAAACTTTCACCAATGGACCAGAACTACCTGTGAAATTAATAACAGACATACTCCAAGCTGCC
TTTGTGTGCTTAATCACGTATACTCACGTGCTCAATAGTCACCAATGCCCTCCCTCTTGGCCCTCTCCTT
TTCTTTTTTCGACCGAATTAATTCTTAATCGGCAAAAAAAGAAAAGCTCCGGATCAAGATTGTACGTAAG
GTGACAAGCTATTTTTCAATAAAGAATATCTTCCACTACTGCCATCTGGCGTCATAACTGCAAAGTACAC
ATATATTACGATGCTGTCTATTAAATGCTTCCTATATTATATATATAGTAATGTCGTTTATGGTGCACTC
TCAGTACAATCTGCTCTGATGCCGCATAGTTAAGCCAGCCCCGACACCCGCCAACACCCGCTGACGCGCC
CTGACGGGCTTGTCTGCTCCCGGCATCCGCTTACAGACAAGCTGTGACCGTCTCCGGGAGCTGCATGTGT
CAGAGGTTTTCACCGTCATCACCGAAACGCGCGA
