>Addgene plasmid #45120 | pETCON-HtsptLB12 | addgene partial sequence | sequence record 66417 | M13_pUC_fwd
ATACGACTCACTATAGGGCGAATTGGAGCTCAATTCTCTTAGGATTCGATTCACATTCATCTTTTTTTAG
CTACTAATAGGATAAATTATAGGAATTTATAACAAATTGAAATATGGCAGGCAGCAAAATTAAAATTGTC
TTAGTTTTTTAGTGTATAGAAGTGAATAGCTATATAAAGTATGTGTAAAGTTGGTAACGGAACGAAAAAT
AGAAAAGGATATTACATGGGAAAACATGTTGTTTACGGAGAAATGAAAAGTATATTGTATTTTGTACGAG
CTAAAAGTACAGTGGGAACAAAGTCGATTTTGTTACATCTACACTGTTGTTATCAGATCTCTATTACAAG
TCCTCTTCAGAAATAAGCTTTTGTTCGGATCCGCCCCCCTCGAGATCAGAAGCGATCTTTCTTTCCAAGT
ATCTTTTTATACTTTCAACCATTTGGATGTCATCTTCAGCAATGGAATAGTTTGATTCTTCGACCCAGGC
TGTCTTTTCGAATTCAGGTCTCATTTCAATAAACTTTGCCAAAACGTATGGACAGTTCAAGTCGTTTTCG
ATATCAATGAAAATGTGCCAGTAAGTTTCAATGGAATATACGGTTCTTTCTTCGATTTTACCGTCTTTAT
CGACATGTACCCATGCTATTTCGAATCTAGCATAGTCTTGGTTCTTTAAAACGTACAAACCGAACTTTAT
GTAGTTACCAGGTAACAACTTGTAGGATAACAAACCATATCTTCTTGAGTGTTCGAATGGCTTTACGAAC
CATCTCTTTTTAACAGAGAATAACAATTCATGACTCATTTGTGATGTAGAATTAAAAGAAGTAACGACGT
AATCTACAACAGACATTTCACTCATTTCGGAACCCATATGG
