>Addgene plasmid #45120 | pETCON-HtsptLB12 | addgene partial sequence | sequence record 66418 | Gal1ProF2 5'-CGAAGCGATGATTTTTGATC-3'
ATGCAAAAACTGCATAACCACTTTAACTAATACTTTCAACATTTTCGGTTTGTATTACTTCTTATTCAAA
TGTAATAAAAGTATCAACAAAAAATTGTTAATATACCTCTATACTTTAACGTCAAGGAGAAAAAACCCCG
GATCGAATTCCCTACTTCATACATTTTCAATTAAGATGCAGTTACTTCGCTGTTTTTCAATATTTTCTGT
TATTGCTTCAGTTTTAGCACAGGAACTGACAACTATATGCGAGCAAATCCCCTCACCAACTTTAGAATCG
ACGCCGTACTCTTTGTCAACGACTACTATTTTGGCCAACGGGAAGGCAATGCAAGGAGTTTTTGAATATT
ACAAATCAGTAACGTTTGTCAGTAATTGCGGTTCTCACCCCTCAACAACTAGCAAAGGCAGCCCCATAAA
CACACAGTATGTTTTTAAGGACAATAGCTCGACGATTGAAGGTAGATACCCATACGACGTTCCAGACTAC
GCTCTGCAGGCTAGTGGTGGAGGAGGCTCTGGTGGAGGCGGTAGCGGAGGCGGAGGGTCGGCTAGCCATA
TGGGTTCCGAAATGAGTGAAATGTCTGTTGTAGATTACGTCGTTACTTCTTTTAATTCTACATCACAAAT
GAGTCATGAATTGTTATTCTCTGTTAAAAAGAGATGGTTCGTAAAGCCATTCGAACACTCAAGAAGATAT
GGTTTGTTATCCTACAAGTTGTTACCTGGTAACTACATAAAGTTCGGTTTGTACGTTTTAAAGAACCAAG
ACTATGCTAGATTCGAAATAGCATGGGTACATGTCGATAAAGACGGTAAAATCGAAGAAAGAACCGTATA
TTCCATTGAAACTTACTGGCACATTTTCATTGATATCGAAAACGACTTGAACTGTCCATACGTTTTGGCA
AAGTTTATTGAAATGAGACCTGAATTCGAAAAGACAGCCTGGGTCGAAGAATCAAACTATTCCATTGCTG
AAGA
